Addgene plasmid #26673: pEGFP-C1-Fibrillarin
Depositing lab: Sui Huang. Publication: Nucleolar components involved in ribosome biogenesis cycle between the nucleolus and nucleoplasm in interphase cells. Chen D, Huang S. J Cell Biol. 2001 Apr 2. 153(1):169-76. 10.1083/jcb.153.1.169 PubMed 11285283.
Backbone
  Vector backbone: pEGFP-C1
  Backbone manufacturer: Clontech
  Backbone size w/o insert (bp): 4700
  Vector type: Mammalian Expression
Growth in bacteria
  Bacterial resistance: Kanamycin, 50 μg/mL
  Growth temperature: 37°C
  Growth strain: DH5alpha
  Copy number: High Copy
Gene/Insert
  Gene/Insert name: Fibrillarin
  Species: H. sapiens (human)
  Entrez Gene: FBL (a.k.a. FIB, FLRN, Nop1, RNU3IP1)
  Tag / fusion protein: EGFP (N terminal on backbone)
  Cloning method: Restriction Enzyme
  Sequencing primers: 5′ CMV-F, EGFP-C; 3′ n/a
Terms and licenses: Academic/Nonprofit Terms; Industry Terms: Not Available to Industry
How to cite: pEGFP-C1-Fibrillarin was a gift from Sui Huang (Addgene plasmid # 26673 ; http://n2t.net/addgene:26673 ; RRID:Addgene_26673)
