[The description below was written by a language model from this plasmid's Addgene catalogue record and pLannotate feature annotations shown in this document.]
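Description:
pEGFP-C1-Fibrillarin is a mammalian expression plasmid built on the Clontech pEGFP-C1 backbone that produces human fibrillarin (FBL) fused at its N terminus to EGFP. The sequenced plasmid is about 5.7 kb. In the annotated sequence, the human cytomegalovirus immediate early enhancer and promoter drive the EGFP coding sequence. This runs through a short remnant of the multiple cloning site into the FBL open reading frame, so the two are expressed as a single fusion protein. The transcript is terminated by the SV40 polyadenylation signal. The short "large T antigen" fragment annotated just upstream of that signal is probably part of the SV40-derived 3′ region rather than a functional coding element.

The plasmid is maintained in bacteria at high copy through a ColE1/pUC-type origin and is selected with kanamycin. The Tn5 NeoR/KanR gene is preceded by both a bacterial (bla) promoter and the SV40 enhancer/early promoter and is followed by the HSV TK polyadenylation signal. This arrangement allows the same marker to give kanamycin resistance in E. coli and G418 resistance in transfected mammalian cells, which permits stable line selection. An f1 origin is also present and can be used for single-stranded DNA production. The small ble and bGH poly(A) fragments look like residual or incidental annotation matches.

Fibrillarin is an S-adenosylmethionine-dependent methyltransferase that carries out guide-RNA-directed 2′-O-ribose methylation during pre-rRNA processing, and it is a well-known nucleolar protein. The associated study examined how ribosome biogenesis components cycle between the nucleolus and nucleoplasm in interphase cells. The construct therefore serves as a fluorescent marker for live-cell imaging of fibrillarin localization and dynamics.
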