Features (pLannotate 1.2.2; 16 found; start..end, strand, type, name):
      1..304     +  enhancer       CMV enhancer: human cytomegalovirus immediate early enhancer
    305..508     +  promoter       CMV promoter: human cytomegalovirus (CMV) immediate early promoter
    553..1269    +  CDS            EGFP: EGFP is a basic (constitutively fluorescent) green fluorescent protein published in 1996, derived from Aequorea victoria. It is reported to be a rapidly-maturing weak dimer with moderate acid sensitivity.
   1270..1320    +  misc_feature   MCS (fragment): multiple cloning site
   1321..2283    +  CDS            FBL: FBRL_HUMAN - Also known as FIB1, FLRN. Experimental evidence at protein level: Swiss-Prot protein existence level 1. S-adenosyl-L-methionine-dependent methyltransferase that has the ability to methylate both RNAs and proteins (PubMed:24352239, PubMed:30540930, PubMed:32017898). Involved in pre-rRNA processing by catalyzing the site-specific 2'-hydroxyl methylation of ribose moieties in pre-ribosomal RNA (PubMed:30540930). Site specificity is provided by a guide RNA that base pairs with the substrate (By similarity). Methylation occurs at a characteristic distance from the sequence involved in
   2309..2393    +  CDS            large T antigen (fragment): large T antigen from SV40 (simian virus 40)
   2416..2537    +  polyA_signal   SV40 poly(A) signal: SV40 polyadenylation signal
   2571..2999    -  rep_origin     f1 ori (sequence partly withheld): f1 bacteriophage origin of replication; arrow indicates direction of (+) strand synthesis
   3026..3130    +  promoter       AmpR promoter: bla
   3132..3489    +  promoter       SV40 promoter: SV40 enhancer and early promoter
   3524..4318    +  CDS            NeoR/KanR: aminoglycoside phosphotransferase from Tn5; aph(3')-II (or nptII); confers resistance to neomycin, kanamycin, and G418 (Geneticin®)
   4339..4491    +  CDS            ble (fragment): BLE_KLEPN - Experimental evidence at protein level: Swiss-Prot protein existence level 1. Binding protein with a strong affinity to the bleomycin family of antibiotics. Binds to CL990; an antimitotic-antibiotic compound. From Klebsiella pneumoniae.
   4550..4597    +  polyA_signal   HSV TK poly(A) signal: herpes simplex virus thymidine kinase polyadenylation signal (Cole and Stacy, 1985)
   4688..4704    -  polyA_signal   bGH poly(A) signal (fragment): bovine growth hormone polyadenylation signal
   4926..5514    +  rep_origin     ori: high-copy-number ColE1/pMB1/pBR322/pUC origin of replication
   5629..5688    +  enhancer       CMV enhancer (fragment): human cytomegalovirus immediate early enhancer
>Addgene plasmid #26673 | pEGFP-C1-Fibrillarin | addgene full sequence | sequence record 313555 | Addgene NGS Result
CGTTACATAACTTACGGTAAATGGCCCGCCTGGCTGACCGCCCAACGACCCCCGCCCATTGACGTCAATA
ATGACGTATGTTCCCATAGTAACGCCAATAGGGACTTTCCATTGACGTCAATGGGTGGAGTATTTACGGT
AAACTGCCCACTTGGCAGTACATCAAGTGTATCATATGCCAAGTACGCCCCCTATTGACGTCAATGACGG
TAAATGGCCCGCCTGGCATTATGCCCAGTACATGACCTTATGGGACTTTCCTACTTGGCAGTACATCTAC
GTATTAGTCATCGCTATTACCATGGTGATGCGGTTTTGGCAGTACATCAATGGGCGTGGATAGCGGTTTG
ACTCACGGGGATTTCCAAGTCTCCACCCCATTGACGTCAATGGGAGTTTGTTTTGGCACCAAAATCAACG
GGACTTTCCAAAATGTCGTAACAACTCCGCCCCATTGACGCAAATGGGCGGTAGGCGTGTACGGTGGGAG
GTCTATATAAGCAGAGCTGGTTTAGTGAACCGTCAGATCCGCTAGCGCTACCGGTCGCCACCATGGTGAG
CAAGGGCGAGGAGCTGTTCACCGGGGTGGTGCCCATCCTGGTCGAGCTGGACGGCGACGTAAACGGCCAC
AAGTTCAGCGTGTCCGGCGAGGGCGAGGGCGATGCCACCTACGGCAAGCTGACCCTGAAGTTCATCTGCA
CCACCGGCAAGCTGCCCGTGCCCTGGCCCACCCTCGTGACCACCCTGACCTACGGCGTGCAGTGCTTCAG
CCGCTACCCCGACCACATGAAGCAGCACGACTTCTTCAAGTCCGCCATGCCCGAAGGCTACGTCCAGGAG
CGCACCATCTTCTTCAAGGACGACGGCAACTACAAGACCCGCGCCGAGGTGAAGTTCGAGGGCGACACCC
TGGTGAACCGCATCGAGCTGAAGGGCATCGACTTCAAGGAGGACGGCAACATCCTGGGGCACAAGCTGGA
GTACAACTACAACAGCCACAACGTCTATATCATGGCCGACAAGCAGAAGAACGGCATCAAGGTGAACTTC
AAGATCCGCCACAACATCGAGGACGGCAGCGTGCAGCTCGCCGACCACTACCAGCAGAACACCCCCATCG
GCGACGGCCCCGTGCTGCTGCCCGACAACCACTACCTGAGCACCCAGTCCGCCCTGAGCAAAGACCCCAA
CGAGAAGCGCGATCACATGGTCCTGCTGGAGTTCGTGACCGCCGCCGGGATCACTCTCGGCATGGACGAG
CTGTACAAGTCCGGACTCAGATCTCGAGCTCAAGCTTCGAATTCTGCAGTCGACGGTACCATGAAGCCAG
GATTCAGTCCCCGTGGGGGTGGCTTTGGCGGCCGAGGGGGCTTTGGTGACCGTGGTGGTCGTGGAGGCCG
AGGGGGCTTTGGCGGGGGCCGAGGTCGAGGCGGAGGCTTTAGAGGTCGTGGACGAGGAGGAGGTGGAGGC
GGCGGCGGCGGTGGAGGAGGAGGAAGAGGTGGTGGAGGCTTCCATTCTGGTGGCAACCGGGGTCGTGGTC
GGGGAGGAAAAAGAGGAAACCAGTCGGGGAAGAATGTGATGGTGGAGCCGCATCGGCATGAGGGTGTCTT
CATTTGTCGAGGAAAGGAAGATGCACTGGTCACCAAGAACCTGGTCCCTGGGGAATCAGTTTATGGAGAG
AAGAGAGTCTCGATTTCGGAAGGAGATGACAAAATTGAGTACCGAGCCTGGAACCCCTTCCGCTCCAAGC
TAGCAGCAGCAATCCTGGGTGGTGTGGACCAGATCCACATCAAACCGGGGGCTAAGGTTCTCTACCTCGG
GGCTGCCTCGGGCACCACGGTCTCCCATGTCTCTGACATCGTTGGTCCGGATGGTCTAGTCTATGCAGTC
GAGTTCTCCCACCGCTCTGGCCGTGACCTCATTAACTTGGCCAAGAAGAGGACCAACATCATTCCTGTGA
TCGAGGATGCTCGACACCCACACAAATACCGCATGCTCATCGCAATGGTGGATGTGATCTTTGCTGATGT
GGCCCAGCCAGACCAGACCCGGATTGTGGCCCTGAATGCCCACACCTTCCTGCGTAATGGAGGACACTTT
GTGATTTCCATTAAGGCCAACTGCATTGACTCCACAGCCTCAGCCGAGGCCGTGTTTGCCTCCGAAGTGA
AAAAGATGCAACAGGAGAACATGAAGCCGCAGGAGCAGTTGACCCTTGAGCCATATGAAAGAGACCATGC
CGTGGTCGTGGGAGTGTACAGGCCACCCCCCAAGGTGAAGAACTGAGGATCCACCGGATCTAGATAACTG
ATCATAATCAGCCATACCACATTTGTAGAGGTTTTACTTGCTTTAAAAAACCTCCCACACCTCCCCCTGA
ACCTGAAACATAAAATGAATGCAATTGTTGTTGTTAACTTGTTTATTGCAGCTTATAATGGTTACAAATA
AAGCAATAGCATCACAAATTTCACAAATAAAGCATTTTTTTCACTGCATTCTAGTTGTGGTTTGTCCAAA
CTCATCAATGTATCTTAACGCGTAAATTGTAAGCGTTAATATTTTGTTAAAATTCGCGTTAAATTTTTGT
TAAATCAGCTCATTTTTTAACCAATAGGCCGAAATCGGCAAAATCCCTTATAAATCAAAAGAATAGACCG
AGATAGGGT
[37 nt withheld, positions 2670-2706]
AAAGAACGTGGACTCCAACGTCAAAGG
[49 nt withheld, positions 2734-2782]
T
[91 nt withheld, positions 2784-2874]
G
[124 nt withheld, positions 2876-2999]
CAGGTGGCACTTTTCGGGGAAATGTGCGCGGAACCCCTATTTGTTTATTTTTCTAAATACATTCAAATAT
GTATCCGCTCATGAGACAATAACCCTGATAAATGCTTCAATAATATTGAAAAAGGAAGAGTCCTGAGGCG
GAAAGAACCAGCTGTGGAATGTGTGTCAGTTAGGGTGTGGAAAGTCCCCAGGCTCCCCAGCAGGCAGAAG
TATGCAAAGCATGCATCTCAATTAGTCAGCAACCAGGTGTGGAAAGTCCCCAGGCTCCCCAGCAGGCAGA
AGTATGCAAAGCATGCATCTCAATTAGTCAGCAACCATAGTCCCGCCCCTAACTCCGCCCATCCCGCCCC
TAACTCCGCCCAGTTCCGCCCATTCTCCGCCCCATGGCTGACTAATTTTTTTTATTTATGCAGAGGCCGA
GGCCGCCTCGGCCTCTGAGCTATTCCAGAAGTAGTGAGGAGGCTTTTTTGGAGGCCTAGGCTTTTGCAAA
GATCGATCAAGAGACAGGATGAGGATCGTTTCGCATGATTGAACAAGATGGATTGCACGCAGGTTCTCCG
GCCGCTTGGGTGGAGAGGCTATTCGGCTATGACTGGGCACAACAGACAATCGGCTGCTCTGATGCCGCCG
TGTTCCGGCTGTCAGCGCAGGGGCGCCCGGTTCTTTTTGTCAAGACCGACCTGTCCGGTGCCCTGAATGA
ACTGCAAGACGAGGCAGCGCGGCTATCGTGGCTGGCCACGACGGGCGTTCCTTGCGCAGCTGTGCTCGAC
GTTGTCACTGAAGCGGGAAGGGACTGGCTGCTATTGGGCGAAGTGCCGGGGCAGGATCTCCTGTCATCTC
ACCTTGCTCCTGCCGAGAAAGTATCCATCATGGCTGATGCAATGCGGCGGCTGCATACGCTTGATCCGGC
TACCTGCCCATTCGACCACCAAGCGAAACATCGCATCGAGCGAGCACGTACTCGGATGGAAGCCGGTCTT
GTCGATCAGGATGATCTGGACGAAGAGCATCAGGGGCTCGCGCCAGCCGAACTGTTCGCCAGGCTCAAGG
CGAGCATGCCCGACGGCGAGGATCTCGTCGTGACCCATGGCGATGCCTGCTTGCCGAATATCATGGTGGA
AAATGGCCGCTTTTCTGGATTCATCGACTGTGGCCGGCTGGGTGTGGCGGACCGCTATCAGGACATAGCG
TTGGCTACCCGTGATATTGCTGAAGAGCTTGGCGGCGAATGGGCTGACCGCTTCCTCGTGCTTTACGGTA
TCGCCGCTCCCGATTCGCAGCGCATCGCCTTCTATCGCCTTCTTGACGAGTTCTTCTGAGCGGGACTCTG
GGGTTCGAAATGACCGACCAAGCGACGCCCAACCTGCCATCACGAGATTTCGATTCCACCGCCGCCTTCT
ATGAAAGGTTGGGCTTCGGAATCGTTTTCCGGGACGCCGGCTGGATGATCCTCCAGCGCGGGGATCTCAT
GCTGGAGTTCTTCGCCCACCCTAGGGGGAGGCTAACTGAAACACGGAAGGAGACAATACCGGAAGGAACC
CGCGCTATGACGGCAATAAAAAGACAGAATAAAACGCACGGTGTTGGGTCGTTTGTTCATAAACGCGGGG
TTCGGTCCCAGGGCTGGCACTCTGTCGATACCCCACCGAGACCCCATTGGGGCCAATACGCCCGCGTTTC
TTCCTTTTCCCCACCCCACCCCCCAAGTTCGGGTGAAGGCCCAGGGCTCGCAGCCAACGTCGGGGCGGCA
GGCCCTGCCATAGCCTCAGGTTACTCATATATACTTTAGATTGATTTAAAACTTCATTTTTAATTTAAAA
GGATCTAGGTGAAGATCCTTTTTGATAATCTCATGACCAAAATCCCTTAACGTGAGTTTTCGTTCCACTG
AGCGTCAGACCCCGTAGAAAAGATCAAAGGATCTTCTTGAGATCCTTTTTTTCTGCGCGTAATCTGCTGC
TTGCAAACAAAAAAACCACCGCTACCAGCGGTGGTTTGTTTGCCGGATCAAGAGCTACCAACTCTTTTTC
CGAAGGTAACTGGCTTCAGCAGAGCGCAGATACCAAATACTGTTCTTCTAGTGTAGCCGTAGTTAGGCCA
CCACTTCAAGAACTCTGTAGCACCGCCTACATACCTCGCTCTGCTAATCCTGTTACCAGTGGCTGCTGCC
AGTGGCGATAAGTCGTGTCTTACCGGGTTGGACTCAAGACGATAGTTACCGGATAAGGCGCAGCGGTCGG
GCTGAACGGGGGGTTCGTGCACACAGCCCAGCTTGGAGCGAACGACCTACACCGAACTGAGATACCTACA
GCGTGAGCTATGAGAAAGCGCCACGCTTCCCGAAGGGAGAAAGGCGGACAGGTATCCGGTAAGCGGCAGG
GTCGGAACAGGAGAGCGCACGAGGGAGCTTCCAGGGGGAAACGCCTGGTATCTTTATAGTCCTGTCGGGT
TTCGCCACCTCTGACTTGAGCGTCGATTTTTGTGATGCTCGTCAGGGGGGCGGAGCCTATGGAAAAACGC
CAGCAACGCGGCCTTTTTACGGTTCCTGGCCTTTTGCTGGCCTTTTGCTCACATGTTCTTTCCTGCGTTA
TCCCCTGATTCTGTGGATAACCGTATTACCGCCATGCATTAGTTATTAATAGTAATCAATTACGGGGTCA
TTAGTTCATAGCCCATATATGGAGTTCCG
