>Addgene plasmid #26673 | pEGFP-C1-Fibrillarin | addgene partial sequence | sequence record 32910 | 26673 with EGFP-C
GGACTCAGATCTCGAGCTCAAGCTTCGAATTCTGCAGTCGACGGTACCATGAAGCCAGGATTCAGTCCCC
GTGGGGGTGGCTTTGGCGGCCGAGGGGGCTTTGGTGACCGTGGTGGTCGTGGAGGCCGAGGGGGCTTTGG
CGGGGGCCGAGGTCGAGGCGGAGGCTTTAGAGGTCGTGGACGAGGAGGAGGTGGAGGCGGCGGCGGCGGT
GGAGGAGGAGGAAGAGGTGGTGGAGGCTTCCATTCTGGTGGCAACCGGGGTCGTGGTCGGGGAGGAAAAA
GAGGAAACCAGTCGGGGAAGAATGTGATGGTGGAGCCGCATCGGCATGAGGGTGTCTTCATTTGTCGAGG
AAAGGAAGATGCACTGGTCACCAAGAACCTGGTCCCTGGGGAATCAGTTTATGGAGAGAAGAGAGTCTCG
ATTTCGGAAGGAGATGACAAAATTGAGTACCGAGCCTGGAACCCCTTCCGCTCCAAGCTAGCAGCAGCAA
TCCTGGGTGGTGTGGACCAGATCCACATCAAACCGGGGGCTAAGGTTCTCTACCTCGGGGCTGCCTCGGG
CACCACGGTCTCCCATGTCTCTGACATCGTTGGTCCGGATGGTCTAGTCTATGCAGTCGAGTTCTCCCAC
CGCTCTGGCCGTGACCTCATTAACTTGGCCAAGAAGAGGACCAACATCATTCCTGTGATCGAGGATGCTC
GACACCCACACAAATACCGCATGCTCATCGCAATGGTGGATGTGATCTTTGCTGATGTGGCCCAGCCAGA
CCAGACCCGGATTGTGGCCCTGAATGCCCACACCTTCCTGCGTAATGGAGGACACTTTGTGATTTCCATT
AAGGCCAACTGCATTGACTCCACAGCC
